>Addgene plasmid #160281 | pLEX307-SARS-CoV-3CL-C145A | depositor full sequence | sequence record 310376 | pLEX307-SARS-CoV-3CL-C145A sequence 9340 bps
CTCGAGGCCTGCAGGTGCAAAGATGGATAAAGTTTTAAACAGAGAGGAATCTTTGCAGCTAATGGACCTT
CTAGGTCTTGAAAGGAGTGGGAATTGGCTCCGGTGCCCGTCAGTGGGCAGAGCGCACATCGCCCACAGTC
CCCGAGAAGTTGGGGGGAGGGGTCGGCAATTGAACCGGTGCCTAGAGAAGGTGGCGCGGGGTAAACTGGG
AAAGTGATGTCGTGTACTGGCTCCGCCTTTTTCCCGAGGGTGGGGGAGAACCGTATATAAGTGCAGTAGT
CGCCGTGAACGTTCTTTTTCGCAACGGGTTTGCCGCCAGAACACAGGTAAGTGCCGTGTGTGGTTCCCGC
GGGCCTGGCCTCTTTACGGGTTATGGCCCTTGCGTGCCTTGAATTACTTCCACCTGGCTGCAGTACGTGA
TTCTTGATCCCGAGCTTCGGGTTGGAAGTGGGTGGGAGAGTTCGAGGCCTTGCGCTTAAGGAGCCCCTTC
GCCTCGTGCTTGAGTTGAGGCCTGGCCTGGGCGCTGGGGCCGCCGCGTGCGAATCTGGTGGCACCTTCGC
GCCTGTCTCGCTGCTTTCGATAAGTCTCTAGCCATTTAAAATTTTTGATGACCTGCTGCGACGCTTTTTT
TCTGGCAAGATAGTCTTGTAAATGCGGGCCAAGATCTGCACACTGGTATTTCGGTTTTTGGGGCCGCGGG
CGGCGACGGGGCCCGTGCGTCCCAGCGCACATGTTCGGCGAGGCGGGGCCTGCGAGCGCGGCCACCGAGA
ATCGGACGGGGGTAGTCTCAAGCTGGCCGGCCTGCTCTGGTGCCTGGCCTCGCGCCGCCGTGTATCGCCC
CGCCCTGGGCGGCAAGGCTGGCCCGGTCGGCACCAGTTGCGTGAGCGGAAAGATGGCCGCTTCCCGGCCC
TGCTGCAGGGAGCTCAAAATGGAGGACGCGGCGCTCGGGAGAGCGGGCGGGTGAGTCACCCACACAAAGG
AAAAGGGCCTTTCCGTCCTCAGCCGTCGCTTCATGTGACTCCACGGAGTACCGGGCGCCGTCCAGGCACC
TCGATTAGTTCTCGAGCTTTTGGAGTACGTCGTCTTTAGGTTGGGGGGAGGGGTTTTATGCGATGGAGTT
TCCCCACACTGAGTGGGTGGAGACTGAAGTTAGGCCAGCTTGGCACTTGATGTAATTCTCCTTGGAATTT
GCCCTTTTTGAGTTTGGATCTTGGTTCATTCTCAAGCCTCAGACAGTGGTTCAAAGTTTTTTTCTTCCAT
TTCAGGTGTCGTGAGGCTAGCATCGATTGATCAACAAGTTTGTACAAAAAAGCAGGCTACAAAATG
[912 nt withheld, positions 1327-2238]
TTCCAATAAAACCCAGCTTTCTTGTACAAAGTGGTTGATATCGGTAAGCCTATCCCTAACCCTCTCCTCG
GTCTCGATTCTACGTAGTAATGAACTAGTACCGGTTAAGTCGACAATCAACGCGTTAAGTCGACAATCAA
CCTCTGGATTACAAAATTTGTGAAAGATTGACTGGTATTCTTAACTATGTTGCTCCTTTTACGCTATGTG
GATACGCTGCTTTAATGCCTTTGTATCATGCTATTGCTTCCCGTATGGCTTTCATTTTCTCCTCCTTGTA
TAAATCCTGGTTGCTGTCTCTTTATGAGGAGTTGTGGCCCGTTGTCAGGCAACGTGGCGTGGTGTGCACT
GTGTTTGCTGACGCAACCCCCACTGGTTGGGGCATTGCCACCACCTGTCAGCTCCTTTCCGGGACTTTCG
CTTTCCCCCTCCCTATTGCCACGGCGGAACTCATCGCCGCCTGCCTTGCCCGCTGCTGGACAGGGGCTCG
GCTGTTGGGCACTGACAATTCCGTGGTGTTGTCGGGGAAATCATCGTCCTTTCCTTGGCTGCTCGCCTGT
GTTGCCACCTGGATTCTGCGCGGGACGTCCTTCTGCTACGTCCCTTCGGCCCTCAATCCAGCGGACCTTC
CTTCCCGCGGCCTGCTGCCGGCTCTGCGGCCTCTTCCGCGTCTTCGCCTTCGCCCTCAGACGAGTCGGAT
CTCCCTTTGGGCCGCCTCCCCGCGTCGACTTTAAGACCAATGACTTACAAGGCAGCTGTAGATCTTAGCC
ACTTTTTAAAAGAAAAGGGGGGACTGGAAGGGCTAATTCACTCCCAACGAAGACAAGATCTGCTTTTTGC
TTGTACTGGGTCTCTCTGGTTAGACCAGATCTGAGCCTGGGAGCTCTCTGGCTAACTAGGGAACCCACTG
CTTAAGCCTCAATAAAGCTTGCCTTGAGTGCTTCAAGTAGTGTGTGCCCGTCTGTTGTGTGACTCTGGTA
ACTAGAGATCCCTCAGACCCTTTTAGTCAGTGTGGAAAATCTCTAGCAGTACGTATAGTAGTTCATGTCA
TCTTATTATTCAGTATTTATAACTTGCAAAGAAATGAATATCAGAGAGTGAGAGGAACTTGTTTATTGCA
GCTTATAATGGTTACAAATAAAGCAATAGCATCACAAATTTCACAAATAAAGCATTTTTTTCACTGCATT
CTAGTTGTGGTTTGTCCAAACTCATCAATGTATCTTATCATGTCTGGCTCTAGCTATCCCGCCCCTAACT
CCGCCCATCCCGCCCCTAACTCCGCCCAGTTCCGCCCATTCTCCGCCCCATGGCTGACTAATTTTTTTTA
TTTATGCAGAGGCCGAGGCCGCCTCGGCCTCTGAGCTATTCCAGAAGTAGTGAGGAGGCTTTTTTGGAGG
CCTAGGGACGTACCCAATTCGCCCTATAGTGAGTCGTATTACGCGCGCTCACTGGCCGTCGTTTTACAAC
GTCGTGACTGGGAAAACCCTGGCGTTACCCAACTTAATCGCCTTGCAGCACATCCCCCTTTCGCCAGCTG
GCGTAATAGCGAAGAGGCCCGCACCGATCGCCCTTCCCAACAGTTGCGCAGCCTGAATGGCGAATGGG
[124 nt withheld, positions 3847-3970]
C
[91 nt withheld, positions 3972-4062]
A
[49 nt withheld, positions 4064-4112]
CCTTTGACGTTGGAGTCCACGTTCTTT
[37 nt withheld, positions 4140-4176]
ACCCTATCTCGGTCTATTCTTTTGATTTATAAGGGATTTTGCCGATTTCGGCCTATTGGTTAAAAAATGA
GCTGATTTAACAAAAATTTAACGCGAATTTTAACAAAATATTAACGCTTACAATTTAGGTGGCACTTTTC
GGGGAAATGTGCGCGGAACCCCTATTTGTTTATTTTTCTAAATACATTCAAATATGTATCCGCTCATGAG
ACAATAACCCTGATAAATGCTTCAATAATATTGAAAAAGGAAGAGTATGAGTATTCAACATTTCCGTGTC
GCCCTTATTCCCTTTTTTGCGGCATTTTGCCTTCCTGTTTTTGCTCACCCAGAAACGCTGGTGAAAGTAA
AAGATGCTGAAGATCAGTTGGGTGCACGAGTGGGTTACATCGAACTGGATCTCAACAGCGGTAAGATCCT
TGAGAGTTTTCGCCCCGAAGAACGTTTTCCAATGATGAGCACTTTTAAAGTTCTGCTATGTGGCGCGGTA
TTATCCCGTATTGACGCCGGGCAAGAGCAACTCGGTCGCCGCATACACTATTCTCAGAATGACTTGGTTG
AGTACTCACCAGTCACAGAAAAGCATCTTACGGATGGCATGACAGTAAGAGAATTATGCAGTGCTGCCAT
AACCATGAGTGATAACACTGCGGCCAACTTACTTCTGACAACGATCGGAGGACCGAAGGAGCTAACCGCT
TTTTTGCACAACATGGGGGATCATGTAACTCGCCTTGATCGTTGGGAACCGGAGCTGAATGAAGCCATAC
CAAACGACGAGCGTGACACCACGATGCCTGTAGCAATGGCAACAACGTTGCGCAAACTATTAACTGGCGA
ACTACTTACTCTAGCTTCCCGGCAACAATTAATAGACTGGATGGAGGCGGATAAAGTTGCAGGACCACTT
CTGCGCTCGGCCCTTCCGGCTGGCTGGTTTATTGCTGATAAATCTGGAGCCGGTGAGCGTGGGTCTCGCG
GTATCATTGCAGCACTGGGGCCAGATGGTAAGCCCTCCCGTATCGTAGTTATCTACACGACGGGGAGTCA
GGCAACTATGGATGAACGAAATAGACAGATCGCTGAGATAGGTGCCTCACTGATTAAGCATTGGTAACTG
TCAGACCAAGTTTACTCATATATACTTTAGATTGATTTAAAACTTCATTTTTAATTTAAAAGGATCTAGG
TGAAGATCCTTTTTGATAATCTCATGACCAAAATCCCTTAACGTGAGTTTTCGTTCCACTGAGCGTCAGA
CCCCGTAGAAAAGATCAAAGGATCTTCTTGAGATCCTTTTTTTCTGCGCGTAATCTGCTGCTTGCAAACA
AAAAAACCACCGCTACCAGCGGTGGTTTGTTTGCCGGATCAAGAGCTACCAACTCTTTTTCCGAAGGTAA
CTGGCTTCAGCAGAGCGCAGATACCAAATACTGTTCTTCTAGTGTAGCCGTAGTTAGGCCACCACTTCAA
GAACTCTGTAGCACCGCCTACATACCTCGCTCTGCTAATCCTGTTACCAGTGGCTGCTGCCAGTGGCGAT
AAGTCGTGTCTTACCGGGTTGGACTCAAGACGATAGTTACCGGATAAGGCGCAGCGGTCGGGCTGAACGG
GGGGTTCGTGCACACAGCCCAGCTTGGAGCGAACGACCTACACCGAACTGAGATACCTACAGCGTGAGCT
ATGAGAAAGCGCCACGCTTCCCGAAGGGAGAAAGGCGGACAGGTATCCGGTAAGCGGCAGGGTCGGAACA
GGAGAGCGCACGAGGGAGCTTCCAGGGGGAAACGCCTGGTATCTTTATAGTCCTGTCGGGTTTCGCCACC
TCTGACTTGAGCGTCGATTTTTGTGATGCTCGTCAGGGGGGCGGAGCCTATGGAAAAACGCCAGCAACGC
GGCCTTTTTACGGTTCCTGGCCTTTTGCTGGCCTTTTGCTCACATGTTCTTTCCTGCGTTATCCCCTGAT
TCTGTGGATAACCGTATTACCGCCTTTGAGTGAGCTGATACCGCTCGCCGCAGCCGAACGACCGAGCGCA
GCGAGTCAGTGAGCGAGGAAGCGGAAGAGCGCCCAATACGCAAACCGCCTCTCCCCGCGCGTTGGCCGAT
TCATTAATGCAGCTGGCACGACAGGTTTCCCGACTGGAAAGCGGGCAGTGAGCGCAACGCAATTAATGTG
AGTTAGCTCACTCATTAGGCACCCCAGGCTTTACACTTTATGCTTCCGGCTCGTATGTTGTGTGGAATTG
TGAGCGGATAACAATTTCACACAGGAAACAGCTATGACCATGATTACGCCAAGCGCGCAATTAACCCTCA
CTAAAGGGAACAAAAGCTGGAGCTGCAAGCTTAATGTAGTCTTATGCAATACTCTTGTAGTCTTGCAACA
TGGTAACGATGAGTTAGCAACATGCCTTACAAGGAGAGAAAAAGCACCGTGCATGCCGATTGGTGGAAGT
AAGGTGGTACGATCGTGCCTTATTAGGAAGGCAACAGACGGGTCTGACATGGATTGGACGAACCACTGAA
TTGCCGCATTGCAGAGATATTGTATTTAAGTGCCTAGCTCGATACATAAACGGGTCTCTCTGGTTAGACC
AGATCTGAGCCTGGGAGCTCTCTGGCTAACTAGGGAACCCACTGCTTAAGCCTCAATAAAGCTTGCCTTG
AGTGCTTCAAGTAGTGTGTGCCCGTCTGTTGTGTGACTCTGGTAACTAGAGATCCCTCAGACCCTTTTAG
TCAGTGTGGAAAATCTCTAGCAGTGGCGCCCGAACAGGGACTTGAAAGCGAAAGGGAAACCAGAGGAGCT
CTCTCGACGCAGGACTCGGCTTGCTGAAGCGCGCACGGCAAGAGGCGAGGGGCGGCGACTGGTGAGTACG
CCAAAAATTTTGACTAGCGGAGGCTAGAAGGAGAGAGATGGGTGCGAGAGCGTCAGTATTAAGCGGGGGA
GAATTAGATCGCGATGGGAAAAAATTCGGTTAAGGCCAGGGGGAAAGAAAAAATATAAATTAAAACATAT
AGTATGGGCAAGCAGGGAGCTAGAACGATTCGCAGTTAATCCTGGCCTGTTAGAAACATCAGAAGGCTGT
AGACAAATACTGGGACAGCTACAACCATCCCTTCAGACAGGATCAGAAGAACTTAGATCATTATATAATA
CAGTAGCAACCCTCTATTGTGTGCATCAAAGGATAGAGATAAAAGACACCAAGGAAGCTTTAGACAAGAT
AGAGGAAGAGCAAAACAAAAGTAAGACCACCGCACAGCAAGCGGCCGCTGATCTTCAGACCTGGAGGAGG
AGATATGAGGGACAATTGGAGAAGTGAATTATATAAATATAAAGTAGTAAAAATTGAACCATTAGGAGTA
GCACCCACCAAGGCAAAGAGAAGAGTGGTGCAGAGAGAAAAAAGAGCAGTGGGAATAGGAGCTTTGTTCC
TTGGGTTCTTGGGAGCAGCAGGAAGCACTATGGGCGCAGCGTCAATGACGCTGACGGTACAGGCCAGACA
ATTATTGTCTGGTATAGTGCAGCAGCAGAACAATTTGCTGAGGGCTATTGAGGCGCAACAGCATCTGTTG
CAACTCACAGTCTGGGGCATCAAGCAGCTCCAGGCAAGAATCCTGGCTGTGGAAAGATACCTAAAGGATC
AACAGCTCCTGGGGATTTGGGGTTGCTCTGGAAAACTCATTTGCACCACTGCTGTGCCTTGGAATGCTAG
TTGGAGTAATAAATCTCTGGAACAGATTTGGAATCACACGACCTGGATGGAGTGGGACAGAGAAATTAAC
AATTACACAAGCTTAATACACTCCTTAATTGAAGAATCGCAAAACCAGCAAGAAAAGAATGAACAAGAAT
TATTGGAATTAGATAAATGGGCAAGTTTGTGGAATTGGTTTAACATAACAAATTGGCTGTGGTATATAAA
ATTATTCATAATGATAGTAGGAGGCTTGGTAGGTTTAAGAATAGTTTTTGCTGTACTTTCTATAGTGAAT
AGAGTTAGGCAGGGATATTCACCATTATCGTTTCAGACCCACCTCCCAACCCCGAGGGGACCCATGCATT
GCATCTCAATTAGTCAGCAACCAGGTGTGGAAAGTCCCCAGGCTCCCCAGCAGGCAGAAGTATGCAAAGC
ATGCGTCTCAATTAGTCAGCAACCATAGTCCCGCCCCTAACTCCGCCCATCCCGCCCCTAACTCCGCCCA
GTTCCGCCCATTCTCCGCCCCATGGCTGACTAATTTTTTTTATTTATGCAGAGGCCGAGGCCGCCTCGGC
CTCTGAGCTATTCCAGAAGTAGTGAGGAGGCTTTTTTGGAGGCCTAGGCTTTTGCAAAAAGCTTTCTAGA
GGTACCACCGGAGCTTACCATGACCGAGTACAAGCCCACGGTGCGCCTCGCCACCCGCGACGACGTCCCC
AGGGCCGTACGCACCCTCGCCGCCGCGTTCGCCGACTACCCCGCCACGCGCCACACCGTCGATCCGGACC
GCCACATCGAGCGGGTCACCGAGCTGCAAGAACTCTTCCTCACGCGCGTCGGGCTCGACATCGGCAAGGT
GTGGGTCGCGGACGACGGCGCCGCCGTGGCGGTCTGGACCACGCCGGAGAGCGTCGAAGCGGGGGCGGTG
TTCGCCGAGATCGGCCCGCGCATGGCCGAGTTGAGCGGTTCCCGGCTGGCCGCGCAGCAACAGATGGAAG
GCCTCCTGGCGCCGCACCGGCCCAAGGAGCCCGCGTGGTTCCTGGCCACCGTCGGCGTCTCGCCCGACCA
CCAGGGCAAGGGTCTGGGCAGCGCCGTCGTGCTCCCCGGAGTGGAGGCGGCCGAGCGCGCCGGGGTGCCC
GCCTTCCTGGAGACCTCCGCGCCCCGCAACCTCCCCTTCTACGAGCGGCTCGGCTTCACCGTCACCGCCG
ACGTCGAGGTGCCCGAAGGACCGCGCACCTGGTGCATGACCCGCAAGCCCGGTGCCAGTTAACGAATTCT
AGATCTTGAGACAAATGGCAGTATTCATCCACAATTTTAAAAGAAAAGGGGGGATTGGGGGGTACAGTGC
AGGGGAAAGAATAGTAGACATAATAGCAACAGACATACAAACTAAAGAATTACAAAAACAAATTACAAAA
ATTCAAAATTTTCGGGTTTATTACAGGGACAGCAGAGATCCACTTTGGCGCCGG
Features (pLannotate 1.2.2; 33 found; start..end, strand, type, name):
     23..89      +  CDS            small t antigen (fragment): SV40 (simian virus 40) small t antigen
     96..1274    +  promoter       EF-1α promoter: strong constitutive promoter for human elongation factor EF-1α
   1294..1318    +  protein_bind   attB1: mutant version of attB; recombination site for the Gateway® BP reaction BP Clonase™
   1327..2244    +  CDS            R1A_SARS2 (fragment) (sequence partly withheld): Experimental evidence at protein level: Swiss-Prot protein existence level 1. [Non-structural protein 10]: Plays a pivotal role in viral transcription by stimulating both nsp14 3'-5' exoribonuclease and nsp16 2'-O-methyltransferase activities. Therefore plays an essential role in viral mRNAs cap methylation. From Severe acute respiratory syndrome coronavirus 2 (2019-nCoV) (SARS-CoV-2).
   2249..2273    -  protein_bind   attB2: mutant version of attB; recombination site for the Gateway® BP reaction BP Clonase™
   2281..2322    +  CDS            V5 tag: epitope tag from simian virus 5
   2373..2961    +  misc_feature   WPRE: woodchuck hepatitis virus posttranscriptional regulatory element
   3012..3031    +  misc_feature   cPPT/CTS (fragment): central polypurine tract and central termination sequence of HIV-1
   3033..3266    +  LTR            3' LTR (ΔU3): self-inactivating 3' long terminal repeat (LTR) from HIV-1
   3344..3465    +  polyA_signal   SV40 poly(A) signal: SV40 polyadenylation signal
   3505..3640    +  rep_origin     SV40 ori: SV40 origin of replication
   3661..3679    -  promoter       T7 promoter: promoter for bacteriophage T7 RNA polymerase
   3687..3842    +  CDS            lacZα (fragment): LacZα fragment of β-galactosidase; lacZ fragment
   3847..4275    +  rep_origin     f1 ori (sequence partly withheld): f1 bacteriophage origin of replication; arrow indicates direction of (+) strand synthesis
   4328..4432    +  promoter       AmpR promoter: bla
   4433..5293    +  CDS            AmpR: β-lactamase; bla; confers resistance to ampicillin, carbenicillin, and related antibiotics
   5464..6052    +  rep_origin     ori: high-copy-number ColE1/pMB1/pBR322/pUC origin of replication
   6235..6327    +  CDS            lacI (fragment): lac repressor; lacI; The lac repressor binds to the lac operator to inhibit transcription in E. coli. This inhibition can be relieved by adding lactose or isopropyl-β-D-thiogalactopyranoside (IPTG).
   6340..6361    +  protein_bind   CAP binding site: CAP binding activates transcription in the presence of cAMP. E. coli catabolite activator protein
   6376..6406    +  promoter       lac promoter: promoter for the E. coli lac operon
   6414..6430    +  protein_bind   lac operator: The lac repressor binds to the lac operator to inhibit transcription in E. coli. This inhibition can be relieved by adding lactose or isopropyl-β-D-thiogalactopyranoside (IPTG). lac repressor encoded by lacI
   6475..6493    +  promoter       T3 promoter: promoter for bacteriophage T3 RNA polymerase
   6521..6747    +  promoter       RSV promoter: Rous sarcoma virus enhancer/promoter
   6748..6928    +  LTR            5' LTR (truncated): truncated 5' long terminal repeat (LTR) from HIV-1
   6975..7100    +  misc_feature   HIV-1 Ψ: packaging signal of human immunodeficiency virus type 1
   7084..7447    +  CDS            HIV-1 gag (fragment): gag protein from human immunodeficiency virus 1; gag
   7593..7826    +  misc_feature   RRE: The Rev response element (RRE) of HIV-1 allows for Rev-dependent mRNA export from the nucleus to the cytoplasm.
   8203..8229    +  CDS            Rev (fragment): human immunodeficiency virus 1 (HIV-1) Rev protein; rev; enhances nuclear export of unspliced and incompletely spliced viral mRNAs
   8236..8259    +  promoter       SV40 promoter (fragment): SV40 early promoter
   8260..8331    +  promoter       SV40 promoter (fragment): SV40 enhancer and early promoter
   8355..8490    +  rep_origin     SV40 ori: SV40 origin of replication
   8536..9132    +  CDS            PuroR (fragment): puromycin N-acetyltransferase; pac from Streptomyces; confers resistance to puromycin
   9181..9298    +  misc_feature   cPPT/CTS: central polypurine tract and central termination sequence of HIV-1
