>Addgene plasmid #160281 | pLEX307-SARS-CoV-3CL-C145A | addgene full sequence | sequence record 313845 | Addgene NGS Result
CTCGAGGCCTGCAGGTGCAAAGATGGATAAAGTTTTAAACAGAGAGGAATCTTTGCAGCTAATGGACCTT
CTAGGTCTTGAAAGGAGTGGGAATTGGCTCCGGTGCCCGTCAGTGGGCAGAGCGCACATCGCCCACAGTC
CCCGAGAAGTTGGGGGGAGGGGTCGGCAATTGAACCGGTGCCTAGAGAAGGTGGCGCGGGGTAAACTGGG
AAAGTGATGTCGTGTACTGGCTCCGCCTTTTTCCCGAGGGTGGGGGAGAACCGTATATAAGTGCAGTAGT
CGCCGTGAACGTTCTTTTTCGCAACGGGTTTGCCGCCAGAACACAGGTAAGTGCCGTGTGTGGTTCCCGC
GGGCCTGGCCTCTTTACGGGTTATGGCCCTTGCGTGCCTTGAATTACTTCCACCTGGCTGCAGTACGTGA
TTCTTGATCCCGAGCTTCGGGTTGGAAGTGGGTGGGAGAGTTCGAGGCCTTGCGCTTAAGGAGCCCCTTC
GCCTCGTGCTTGAGTTGAGGCCTGGCCTGGGCGCTGGGGCCGCCGCGTGCGAATCTGGTGGCACCTTCGC
GCCTGTCTCGCTGCTTTCGATAAGTCTCTAGCCATTTAAAATTTTTGATGACCTGCTGCGACGCTTTTTT
TCTGGCAAGATAGTCTTGTAAATGCGGGCCAAGATCTGCACACTGGTATTTCGGTTTTTGGGGCCGCGGG
CGGCGACGGGGCCCGTGCGTCCCAGCGCACATGTTCGGCGAGGCGGGGCCTGCGAGCGCGGCCACCGAGA
ATCGGACGGGGGTAGTCTCAAGCTGGCCGGCCTGCTCTGGTGCCTGGCCTCGCGCCGCCGTGTATCGCCC
CGCCCTGGGCGGCAAGGCTGGCCCGGTCGGCACCAGTTGCGTGAGCGGAAAGATGGCCGCTTCCCGGCCC
TGCTGCAGGGAGCTCAAAATGGAGGACGCGGCGCTCGGGAGAGCGGGCGGGTGAGTCACCCACACAAAGG
AAAAGGGCCTTTCCGTCCTCAGCCGTCGCTTCATGTGACTCCACGGAGTACCGGGCGCCGTCCAGGCACC
TCGATTAGTTCTCGAGCTTTTGGAGTACGTCGTCTTTAGGTTGGGGGGAGGGGTTTTATGCGATGGAGTT
TCCCCACACTGAGTGGGTGGAGACTGAAGTTAGGCCAGCTTGGCACTTGATGTAATTCTCCTTGGAATTT
GCCCTTTTTGAGTTTGGATCTTGGTTCATTCTCAAGCCTCAGACAGTGGTTCAAAGTTTTTTTCTTCCAT
TTCAGGTGTCGTGAGGCTAGCATCGATTGATCAACAAGTTTGTACAAAAAAGCAGGCTACAAAATGAGTG
GTTTTAGGAAAATGGCATTCCCGTCAGGCAAAGTTGAAGGGTGCATGGTACAAGTAACCTGTGGAACTAC
AACTCTTAATGGATTGTGGTTGGATGACACAGTATACTGTCCAAGACATGTCATTTGCACAGCAGAAGAC
ATGCTTAATCCTAACTATGAAGATCTGCTCATTCGCAAATCCAACCATAGCTTTCTTGTTCAGGCTGGCA
ATGTTCAACTTCGTGTTATTGGCCATTCTATGCAAAATTGTCTGCTTAGGCTTAAAGTTGATACTTCTAA
CCCTAAGACACCCAAGTATAAATTTGTCCGTATCCAACCTGGTCAAACATTTTCAGTTCTAGCATGCTAC
AATGGTTCACCATCTGGTGTTTATCAGTGTGCCATGAGACCTAATCATACCATTAAAGGTTCTTTCCTTA
ATGGATCAGCCGGTAGTGTTGGTTTTAACATTGATTATGATTGCGTGTCTTTCTGCTATATGCATCATAT
GGAGCTTCCAACAGGAGTACACGCTGGTACTGACTTAGAAGGTAAATTCTATGGTCCATTTGTTGACAGA
CAAACTGCACAGGCTGCAGGTACAGACACAACCATAACATTAAATGTTTTGGCATGGCTGTATGCTGCTG
TTATCAATGGTGATAGGTGGTTTCTTAATAGATTCACCACTACTTTGAATGACTTTAACCTTGTGGCAAT
GAAGTACAACTATGAACCTTTGACACAAGATCATGTTGACATATTGGGACCTCTTTCTGCTCAAACAGGA
ATTGCCGTCTTAGATATGTGTGCTGCTTTGAAAGAGCTGCTGCAGAATGGTATGAATGGTCGTACTATCC
TTGGTAGCACTATTTTAGAAGATGAGTTTACACCATTTGATGTTGTTAGACAATGCTCTGGTGTTACCTT
CCAATAAAACCCAGCTTTCTTGTACAAAGTGGTTGATATCGGTAAGCCTATCCCTAACCCTCTCCTCGGT
CTCGATTCTACGTAGTAATGAACTAGTACCGGTTAAGTCGACAATCAACGCGTTAAGTCGACAATCAACC
TCTGGATTACAAAATTTGTGAAAGATTGACTGGTATTCTTAACTATGTTGCTCCTTTTACGCTATGTGGA
TACGCTGCTTTAATGCCTTTGTATCATGCTATTGCTTCCCGTATGGCTTTCATTTTCTCCTCCTTGTATA
AATCCTGGTTGCTGTCTCTTTATGAGGAGTTGTGGCCCGTTGTCAGGCAACGTGGCGTGGTGTGCACTGT
GTTTGCTGACGCAACCCCCACTGGTTGGGGCATTGCCACCACCTGTCAGCTCCTTTCCGGGACTTTCGCT
TTCCCCCTCCCTATTGCCACGGCGGAACTCATCGCCGCCTGCCTTGCCCGCTGCTGGACAGGGGCTCGGC
TGTTGGGCACTGACAATTCCGTGGTGTTGTCGGGGAAATCATCGTCCTTTCCTTGGCTGCTCGCCTGTGT
TGCCACCTGGATTCTGCGCGGGACGTCCTTCTGCTACGTCCCTTCGGCCCTCAATCCAGCGGACCTTCCT
TCCCGCGGCCTGCTGCCGGCTCTGCGGCCTCTTCCGCGTCTTCGCCTTCGCCCTCAGACGAGTCGGATCT
CCCTTTGGGCCGCCTCCCCGCGTCGACTTTAAGACCAATGACTTACAAGGCAGCTGTAGATCTTAGCCAC
TTTTTAAAAGAAAAGGGGGGACTGGAAGGGCTAATTCACTCCCAACGAAGACAAGATCTGCTTTTTGCTT
GTACTGGGTCTCTCTGGTTAGACCAGATCTGAGCCTGGGAGCTCTCTGGCTAACTAGGGAACCCACTGCT
TAAGCCTCAATAAAGCTTGCCTTGAGTGCTTCAAGTAGTGTGTGCCCGTCTGTTGTGTGACTCTGGTAAC
TAGAGATCCCTCAGACCCTTTTAGTCAGTGTGGAAAATCTCTAGCAGTACGTATAGTAGTTCATGTCATC
TTATTATTCAGTATTTATAACTTGCAAAGAAATGAATATCAGAGAGTGAGAGGAACTTGTTTATTGCAGC
TTATAATGGTTACAAATAAAGCAATAGCATCACAAATTTCACAAATAAAGCATTTTTTTCACTGCATTCT
AGTTGTGGTTTGTCCAAACTCATCAATGTATCTTATCATGTCTGGCTCTAGCTATCCCGCCCCTAACTCC
GCCCATCCCGCCCCTAACTCCGCCCAGTTCCGCCCATTCTCCGCCCCATGGCTGACTAATTTTTTTTATT
TATGCAGAGGCCGAGGCCGCCTCGGCCTCTGAGCTATTCCAGAAGTAGTGAGGAGGCTTTTTTGGAGGCC
TAGGGACGTACCCAATTCGCCCTATAGTGAGTCGTATTACGCGCGCTCACTGGCCGTCGTTTTACAACGT
CGTGACTGGGAAAACCCTGGCGTTACCCAACTTAATCGCCTTGCAGCACATCCCCCTTTCGCCAGCTGGC
GTAATAGCGAAGAGGCCCGCACCGATCGCCCTTCCCAACAGTTGCGCAGCCTGAATGGCGAATGGG
[124 nt withheld, positions 3847-3970]
C
[91 nt withheld, positions 3972-4062]
A
[49 nt withheld, positions 4064-4112]
CCTTTGACGTTGGAGTCCACGTTCTTT
[37 nt withheld, positions 4140-4176]
ACCCTATCTCGGTCTATTCTTTTGATTTATAAGGGATTTTGCCGATTTCGGCCTATTGGTTAAAAAATGA
GCTGATTTAACAAAAATTTAACGCGAATTTTAACAAAATATTAACGCTTACAATTTAGGTGGCACTTTTC
GGGGAAATGTGCGCGGAACCCCTATTTGTTTATTTTTCTAAATACATTCAAATATGTATCCGCTCATGAG
ACAATAACCCTGATAAATGCTTCAATAATATTGAAAAAGGAAGAGTATGAGTATTCAACATTTCCGTGTC
GCCCTTATTCCCTTTTTTGCGGCATTTTGCCTTCCTGTTTTTGCTCACCCAGAAACGCTGGTGAAAGTAA
AAGATGCTGAAGATCAGTTGGGTGCACGAGTGGGTTACATCGAACTGGATCTCAACAGCGGTAAGATCCT
TGAGAGTTTTCGCCCCGAAGAACGTTTTCCAATGATGAGCACTTTTAAAGTTCTGCTATGTGGCGCGGTA
TTATCCCGTATTGACGCCGGGCAAGAGCAACTCGGTCGCCGCATACACTATTCTCAGAATGACTTGGTTG
AGTACTCACCAGTCACAGAAAAGCATCTTACGGATGGCATGACAGTAAGAGAATTATGCAGTGCTGCCAT
AACCATGAGTGATAACACTGCGGCCAACTTACTTCTGACAACGATCGGAGGACCGAAGGAGCTAACCGCT
TTTTTGCACAACATGGGGGATCATGTAACTCGCCTTGATCGTTGGGAACCGGAGCTGAATGAAGCCATAC
CAAACGACGAGCGTGACACCACGATGCCTGTAGCAATGGCAACAACGTTGCGCAAACTATTAACTGGCGA
ACTACTTACTCTAGCTTCCCGGCAACAATTAATAGACTGGATGGAGGCGGATAAAGTTGCAGGACCACTT
CTGCGCTCGGCCCTTCCGGCTGGCTGGTTTATTGCTGATAAATCTGGAGCCGGTGAGCGTGGGTCTCGCG
GTATCATTGCAGCACTGGGGCCAGATGGTAAGCCCTCCCGTATCGTAGTTATCTACACGACGGGGAGTCA
GGCAACTATGGATGAACGAAATAGACAGATCGCTGAGATAGGTGCCTCACTGATTAAGCATTGGTAACTG
TCAGACCAAGTTTACTCATATATACTTTAGATTGATTTAAAACTTCATTTTTAATTTAAAAGGATCTAGG
TGAAGATCCTTTTTGATAATCTCATGACCAAAATCCCTTAACGTGAGTTTTCGTTCCACTGAGCGTCAGA
CCCCGTAGAAAAGATCAAAGGATCTTCTTGAGATCCTTTTTTTCTGCGCGTAATCTGCTGCTTGCAAACA
AAAAAACCACCGCTACCAGCGGTGGTTTGTTTGCCGGATCAAGAGCTACCAACTCTTTTTCCGAAGGTAA
CTGGCTTCAGCAGAGCGCAGATACCAAATACTGTTCTTCTAGTGTAGCCGTAGTTAGGCCACCACTTCAA
GAACTCTGTAGCACCGCCTACATACCTCGCTCTGCTAATCCTGTTACCAGTGGCTGCTGCCAGTGGCGAT
AAGTCGTGTCTTACCGGGTTGGACTCAAGACGATAGTTACCGGATAAGGCGCAGCGGTCGGGCTGAACGG
GGGGTTCGTGCACACAGCCCAGCTTGGAGCGAACGACCTACACCGAACTGAGATACCTACAGCGTGAGCT
ATGAGAAAGCGCCACGCTTCCCGAAGGGAGAAAGGCGGACAGGTATCCGGTAAGCGGCAGGGTCGGAACA
GGAGAGCGCACGAGGGAGCTTCCAGGGGGAAACGCCTGGTATCTTTATAGTCCTGTCGGGTTTCGCCACC
TCTGACTTGAGCGTCGATTTTTGTGATGCTCGTCAGGGGGGCGGAGCCTATGGAAAAACGCCAGCAACGC
GGCCTTTTTACGGTTCCTGGCCTTTTGCTGGCCTTTTGCTCACATGTTCTTTCCTGCGTTATCCCCTGAT
TCTGTGGATAACCGTATTACCGCCTTTGAGTGAGCTGATACCGCTCGCCGCAGCCGAACGACCGAGCGCA
GCGAGTCAGTGAGCGAGGAAGCGGAAGAGCGCCCAATACGCAAACCGCCTCTCCCCGCGCGTTGGCCGAT
TCATTAATGCAGCTGGCACGACAGGTTTCCCGACTGGAAAGCGGGCAGTGAGCGCAACGCAATTAATGTG
AGTTAGCTCACTCATTAGGCACCCCAGGCTTTACACTTTATGCTTCCGGCTCGTATGTTGTGTGGAATTG
TGAGCGGATAACAATTTCACACAGGAAACAGCTATGACCATGATTACGCCAAGCGCGCAATTAACCCTCA
CTAAAGGGAACAAAAGCTGGAGCTGCAAGCTTAATGTAGTCTTATGCAATACTCTTGTAGTCTTGCAACA
TGGTAACGATGAGTTAGCAACATGCCTTACAAGGAGAGAAAAAGCACCGTGCATGCCGATTGGTGGAAGT
AAGGTGGTACGATCGTGCCTTATTAGGAAGGCAACAGACGGGTCTGACATGGATTGGACGAACCACTGAA
TTGCCGCATTGCAGAGATATTGTATTTAAGTGCCTAGCTCGATACATAAACGGGTCTCTCTGGTTAGACC
AGATCTGAGCCTGGGAGCTCTCTGGCTAACTAGGGAACCCACTGCTTAAGCCTCAATAAAGCTTGCCTTG
AGTGCTTCAAGTAGTGTGTGCCCGTCTGTTGTGTGACTCTGGTAACTAGAGATCCCTCAGACCCTTTTAG
TCAGTGTGGAAAATCTCTAGCAGTGGCGCCCGAACAGGGACTTGAAAGCGAAAGGGAAACCAGAGGAGCT
CTCTCGACGCAGGACTCGGCTTGCTGAAGCGCGCACGGCAAGAGGCGAGGGGCGGCGACTGGTGAGTACG
CCAAAAATTTTGACTAGCGGAGGCTAGAAGGAGAGAGATGGGTGCGAGAGCGTCAGTATTAAGCGGGGGA
GAATTAGATCGCGATGGGAAAAAATTCGGTTAAGGCCAGGGGGAAAGAAAAAATATAAATTAAAACATAT
AGTATGGGCAAGCAGGGAGCTAGAACGATTCGCAGTTAATCCTGGCCTGTTAGAAACATCAGAAGGCTGT
AGACAAATACTGGGACAGCTACAACCATCCCTTCAGACAGGATCAGAAGAACTTAGATCATTATATAATA
CAGTAGCAACCCTCTATTGTGTGCATCAAAGGATAGAGATAAAAGACACCAAGGAAGCTTTAGACAAGAT
AGAGGAAGAGCAAAACAAAAGTAAGACCACCGCACAGCAAGCGGCCGCTGATCTTCAGACCTGGAGGAGG
AGATATGAGGGACAATTGGAGAAGTGAATTATATAAATATAAAGTAGTAAAAATTGAACCATTAGGAGTA
GCACCCACCAAGGCAAAGAGAAGAGTGGTGCAGAGAGAAAAAAGAGCAGTGGGAATAGGAGCTTTGTTCC
TTGGGTTCTTGGGAGCAGCAGGAAGCACTATGGGCGCAGCGTCAATGACGCTGACGGTACAGGCCAGACA
ATTATTGTCTGGTATAGTGCAGCAGCAGAACAATTTGCTGAGGGCTATTGAGGCGCAACAGCATCTGTTG
CAACTCACAGTCTGGGGCATCAAGCAGCTCCAGGCAAGAATCCTGGCTGTGGAAAGATACCTAAAGGATC
AACAGCTCCTGGGGATTTGGGGTTGCTCTGGAAAACTCATTTGCACCACTGCTGTGCCTTGGAATGCTAG
TTGGAGTAATAAATCTCTGGAACAGATTTGGAATCACACGACCTGGATGGAGTGGGACAGAGAAATTAAC
AATTACACAAGCTTAATACACTCCTTAATTGAAGAATCGCAAAACCAGCAAGAAAAGAATGAACAAGAAT
TATTGGAATTAGATAAATGGGCAAGTTTGTGGAATTGGTTTAACATAACAAATTGGCTGTGGTATATAAA
ATTATTCATAATGATAGTAGGAGGCTTGGTAGGTTTAAGAATAGTTTTTGCTGTACTTTCTATAGTGAAT
AGAGTTAGGCAGGGATATTCACCATTATCGTTTCAGACCCACCTCCCAACCCCGAGGGGACCCATGCATT
GCATCTCAATTAGTCAGCAACCAGGTGTGGAAAGTCCCCAGGCTCCCCAGCAGGCAGAAGTATGCAAAGC
ATGCGTCTCAATTAGTCAGCAACCATAGTCCCGCCCCTAACTCCGCCCATCCCGCCCCTAACTCCGCCCA
GTTCCGCCCATTCTCCGCCCCATGGCTGACTAATTTTTTTTATTTATGCAGAGGCCGAGGCCGCCTCGGC
CTCTGAGCTATTCCAGAAGTAGTGAGGAGGCTTTTTTGGAGGCCTAGGCTTTTGCAAAAAGCTTTCTAGA
GGTACCACCGGAGCTTACCATGACCGAGTACAAGCCCACGGTGCGCCTCGCCACCCGCGACGACGTCCCC
AGGGCCGTACGCACCCTCGCCGCCGCGTTCGCCGACTACCCCGCCACGCGCCACACCGTCGATCCGGACC
GCCACATCGAGCGGGTCACCGAGCTGCAAGAACTCTTCCTCACGCGCGTCGGGCTCGACATCGGCAAGGT
GTGGGTCGCGGACGACGGCGCCGCCGTGGCGGTCTGGACCACGCCGGAGAGCGTCGAAGCGGGGGCGGTG
TTCGCCGAGATCGGCCCGCGCATGGCCGAGTTGAGCGGTTCCCGGCTGGCCGCGCAGCAACAGATGGAAG
GCCTCCTGGCGCCGCACCGGCCCAAGGAGCCCGCGTGGTTCCTGGCCACCGTCGGCGTCTCGCCCGACCA
CCAGGGCAAGGGTCTGGGCAGCGCCGTCGTGCTCCCCGGAGTGGAGGCGGCCGAGCGCGCCGGGGTGCCC
GCCTTCCTGGAGACCTCCGCGCCCCGCAACCTCCCCTTCTACGAGCGGCTCGGCTTCACCGTCACCGCCG
ACGTCGAGGTGCCCGAAGGACCGCGCACCTGGTGCATGACCCGCAAGCCCGGTGCCAGTTAACGAATTCT
AGATCTTGAGACAAATGGCAGTATTCATCCACAATTTTAAAAGAAAAGGGGGGATTGGGGGGTACAGTGC
AGGGGAAAGAATAGTAGACATAATAGCAACAGACATACAAACTAAAGAATTACAAAAACAAATTACAAAA
ATTCAAAATTTTCGGGTTTATTACAGGGACAGCAGAGATCCACTTTGGCGCCGG
Features (pLannotate 1.2.2; 33 found; start..end, strand, type, name):
     23..89      +  CDS            small t antigen (fragment): SV40 (simian virus 40) small t antigen
     96..1274    +  promoter       EF-1α promoter: strong constitutive promoter for human elongation factor EF-1α
   1294..1318    +  protein_bind   attB1: mutant version of attB; recombination site for the Gateway® BP reaction BP Clonase™
   1327..2244    +  CDS            R1A_SARS (fragment): Experimental evidence at protein level: Swiss-Prot protein existence level 1. [Non-structural protein 10]: Plays a pivotal role in viral transcription by stimulating both nsp14 3'-5' exoribonuclease and nsp16 2'-O-methyltransferase activities. Therefore plays an essential role in viral mRNAs cap methylation. From Severe acute respiratory syndrome coronavirus (SARS-CoV).
   2249..2273    -  protein_bind   attB2: mutant version of attB; recombination site for the Gateway® BP reaction BP Clonase™
   2281..2322    +  CDS            V5 tag: epitope tag from simian virus 5
   2373..2961    +  misc_feature   WPRE: woodchuck hepatitis virus posttranscriptional regulatory element
   3012..3031    +  misc_feature   cPPT/CTS (fragment): central polypurine tract and central termination sequence of HIV-1
   3033..3266    +  LTR            3' LTR (ΔU3): self-inactivating 3' long terminal repeat (LTR) from HIV-1
   3344..3465    +  polyA_signal   SV40 poly(A) signal: SV40 polyadenylation signal
   3505..3640    +  rep_origin     SV40 ori: SV40 origin of replication
   3661..3679    -  promoter       T7 promoter: promoter for bacteriophage T7 RNA polymerase
   3687..3842    +  CDS            lacZα (fragment): LacZα fragment of β-galactosidase; lacZ fragment
   3847..4275    +  rep_origin     f1 ori (sequence partly withheld): f1 bacteriophage origin of replication; arrow indicates direction of (+) strand synthesis
   4328..4432    +  promoter       AmpR promoter: bla
   4433..5293    +  CDS            AmpR: β-lactamase; bla; confers resistance to ampicillin, carbenicillin, and related antibiotics
   5464..6052    +  rep_origin     ori: high-copy-number ColE1/pMB1/pBR322/pUC origin of replication
   6235..6327    +  CDS            lacI (fragment): lac repressor; lacI; The lac repressor binds to the lac operator to inhibit transcription in E. coli. This inhibition can be relieved by adding lactose or isopropyl-β-D-thiogalactopyranoside (IPTG).
   6340..6361    +  protein_bind   CAP binding site: CAP binding activates transcription in the presence of cAMP. E. coli catabolite activator protein
   6376..6406    +  promoter       lac promoter: promoter for the E. coli lac operon
   6414..6430    +  protein_bind   lac operator: The lac repressor binds to the lac operator to inhibit transcription in E. coli. This inhibition can be relieved by adding lactose or isopropyl-β-D-thiogalactopyranoside (IPTG). lac repressor encoded by lacI
   6475..6493    +  promoter       T3 promoter: promoter for bacteriophage T3 RNA polymerase
   6521..6747    +  promoter       RSV promoter: Rous sarcoma virus enhancer/promoter
   6748..6928    +  LTR            5' LTR (truncated): truncated 5' long terminal repeat (LTR) from HIV-1
   6975..7100    +  misc_feature   HIV-1 Ψ: packaging signal of human immunodeficiency virus type 1
   7084..7447    +  CDS            HIV-1 gag (fragment): gag protein from human immunodeficiency virus 1; gag
   7593..7826    +  misc_feature   RRE: The Rev response element (RRE) of HIV-1 allows for Rev-dependent mRNA export from the nucleus to the cytoplasm.
   8203..8229    +  CDS            Rev (fragment): human immunodeficiency virus 1 (HIV-1) Rev protein; rev; enhances nuclear export of unspliced and incompletely spliced viral mRNAs
   8236..8259    +  promoter       SV40 promoter (fragment): SV40 early promoter
   8260..8331    +  promoter       SV40 promoter (fragment): SV40 enhancer and early promoter
   8355..8490    +  rep_origin     SV40 ori: SV40 origin of replication
   8536..9132    +  CDS            PuroR (fragment): puromycin N-acetyltransferase; pac from Streptomyces; confers resistance to puromycin
   9181..9298    +  misc_feature   cPPT/CTS: central polypurine tract and central termination sequence of HIV-1
