[The description below was written by a language model from this plasmid's Addgene catalogue record and pLannotate feature annotations shown in this document.]
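Description:
pLEX307-SARS-CoV-3CL-C145A is a 9,340-nt third-generation-style, self-inactivating HIV-1 lentiviral expression plasmid built on the pLEX_307 backbone. It is intended for constitutive expression of a mutant SARS-CoV 3CL (main) protease in mammalian cells, either by direct transfection or after packaging into lentivirus. In bacteria it is maintained through a high-copy ColE1/pUC-type origin with ampicillin resistance, and an f1 origin is also present. The viral genome is transcribed from an RSV promoter fused to a truncated 5' LTR. It carries the Ψ packaging signal with a gag fragment, the RRE for Rev-dependent export, a cPPT/CTS, a WPRE to boost transcript expression, and a ΔU3 3' LTR followed by an SV40 polyadenylation signal. An SV40 early promoter drives a puromycin N-acetyltransferase cassette for selecting transduced or transfected cells.

The payload is a roughly 920 bp open reading frame placed downstream of the human EF-1α promoter and flanked by attB1 and attB2 sites, consistent with Gateway cloning. A V5 epitope tag is annotated just beyond attB2, but the record does not say whether the protease is translated in frame with it. The automated annotation matches the insert to the coronavirus replicase polyprotein 1a. It labels the match as SARS-CoV in one sequence record and SARS-CoV-2 in the other, probably because the two proteases are closely related, and the catalogue entry specifies SARS-CoV. C145 is the catalytic cysteine of 3CL protease, so the C145A substitution is expected to abolish activity. This makes the construct a natural inactive control in the associated work on protease-mediated cytotoxicity and its rescue by 3CL inhibitors. The depositors warn of frequent recombination between the LTRs, and occasionally between the Gateway sites, and they advise verifying insert and plasmid size.
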