Addgene plasmid #160281: pLEX307-SARS-CoV-3CL-C145A
Purpose: Allows for constituitive mammalian expression of the SARS-CoV 3CL protease with C145A mutation via transfection or lentivirus
Depositing lab: Alejandro Chavez. Depositing organization: Columbia University. Publication: Inhibitors of Coronavirus 3CL Proteases Protect Cells from Protease-Mediated Cytotoxicity. Resnick SJ, Iketani S, Hong SJ, Zask A, Liu H, Kim S, Melore S, Lin FY, Nair MS, Huang Y, Lee S, Tay NES, Rovis T, Yang HW, Xing L, Stockwell BR, Ho DD, Chavez A. J Virol. 2021 Jun 24;95(14):e0237420. doi: 10.1128/JVI.02374-20. Epub 2021 Jun 24. PubMed 33910954.
Backbone
  Vector backbone: pLEX_307
  Vector type: Mammalian Expression, Lentiviral
  Selectable markers: Puromycin
Growth in bacteria
  Bacterial resistance: Ampicillin, 100 μg/mL
  Growth temperature: 30°C
  Growth strain: NEB Stable ; NEB 10Beta
  Copy number: High Copy
Gene/Insert
  Gene/Insert name: 3CL Protease
  Species: SARS-CoV
  Insert size (bp): 924
  Mutation: C145A
  Promoter: EF1a
  Cloning method: Gateway Cloning
  Sequencing primers: 5′ Unknown
Terms and licenses: Academic/Nonprofit Terms; Industry Terms: Not Available to Industry
Depositor comments: This plasmid is stored and distributed in NEB Stable. It can also be used to transform NEB 10Beta. The authors have noticed that there are high rates of recombination in these generated vectors. All users are advised to sequence the vectors and run them on a gel to ensure they show the expected full length insert and plasmid size. In cases where recombination has occurred it is typically between the viral LTR elements in the vector although recombination between the gateway cloning sites has also been observed. Please visit https://doi.org/10.1101/2020.08.29.272864 for bioRxiv preprint.
How to cite: pLEX307-SARS-CoV-3CL-C145A was a gift from Alejandro Chavez (Addgene plasmid # 160281 ; http://n2t.net/addgene:160281 ; RRID:Addgene_160281)
