>Addgene plasmid #160281 | pLEX307-SARS-CoV-3CL-C145A | depositor partial sequence | sequence record 310363 | SARS-CoV-3CL-C145A gene
ATGAGTGGTTTTAGGAAAATGGCATTCCCGTCAGGCAAAGTTGAAGGGTGCATGGTACAAGTAACCTGTG
GAACTACAACTCTTAATGGATTGTGGTTGGATGACACAGTATACTGTCCAAGACATGTCATTTGCACAGC
AGAAGACATGCTTAATCCTAACTATGAAGATCTGCTCATTCGCAAATCCAACCATAGCTTTCTTGTTCAG
GCTGGCAATGTTCAACTTCGTGTTATTGGCCATTCTATGCAAAATTGTCTGCTTAGGCTTAAAGTTGATA
CTTCTAACCCTAAGACACCCAAGTATAAATTTGTCCGTATCCAACCTGGTCAAACATTTTCAGTTCTAGC
ATGCTACAATGGTTCACCATCTGGTGTTTATCAGTGTGCCATGAGACCTAATCATACCATTAAAGGTTCT
TTCCTTAATGGATCAGCCGGTAGTGTTGGTTTTAACATTGATTATGATTGCGTGTCTTTCTGCTATATGC
ATCATATGGAGCTTCCAACAGGAGTACACGCTGGTACTGACTTAGAAGGTAAATTCTATGGTCCATTTGT
TGACAGACAAACTGCACAGGCTGCAGGTACAGACACAACCATAACATTAAATGTTTTGGCATGGCTGTAT
GCTGCTGTTATCAATGGTGATAGGTGGTTTCTTAATAGATTCACCACTACTTTGAATGACTTTAACCTTG
TGGCAATGAAGTACAACTATGAACCTTTGACACAAGATCATGTTGACATATTGGGACCTCTTTCTGCTCA
AACAGGAATTGCCGTCTTAGATATGTGTGCTGCTTTGAAAGAGCTGCTGCAGAATGGTATGAATGGTCGT
ACTATCCTTGGTAGCACTATTTTAGAAGATGAGTTTACACCATTTGATGTTGTTAGACAATGCTCTGGTG
TTACCTTCCAATAA
